Addgene plasmid #46884: pMA2775
Purpose: Lentiviral vector encoding Tet-inducible mitochondrially targeted myc-tagged E.coli exonuclease III
Depositing lab: Mikhail Alexeyev. Depositing organization: University of South Alabama. Publication: Persistent damage induces mitochondrial DNA degradation. Shokolenko IN, Wilson GL, Alexeyev MF. DNA Repair (Amst). 2013 Jul;12(7):488-99. doi: 10.1016/j.dnarep.2013.04.023. Epub 2013 May 27. PubMed 23721969.
Backbone
  Vector backbone: pMA2780
  Backbone manufacturer: Homemade
  Backbone size w/o insert (bp): 6686
  Total vector size (bp): 7545
  Vector type: Mammalian Expression, Lentiviral
  Selectable markers: Puromycin
Growth in bacteria
  Bacterial resistance: Ampicillin, 100 μg/mL
  Growth temperature: 37°C
  Growth strain: Stbl3
  Copy number: High Copy
Gene/Insert
  Gene/Insert name: exonucleaseIII E. coli (alt name: exoIII)
  Species: E. coli
  Insert size (bp): 950
  Promoter: TRE-Tight
  Tag / fusion protein: Myc (N terminal on insert)
  Cloning method: Restriction Enzyme; 5′ cloning site EcoRI (not destroyed); 3′ cloning site NotI (not destroyed)
  Sequencing primers: 5′ ctatagtgaatagagttagg
Terms and licenses: Academic/Nonprofit Terms; Industry Terms: Not Available to Industry
How to cite: pMA2775 was a gift from Mikhail Alexeyev (Addgene plasmid # 46884 ; http://n2t.net/addgene:46884 ; RRID:Addgene_46884)
