[The description below was written by a language model from this plasmid's Addgene catalogue record and pLannotate feature annotations shown in this document.]
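Description:
pMA2775 is a 7.5 kb HIV-1-derived lentiviral vector for mammalian expression, built on the homemade pMA2780 backbone. It is maintained in E. coli through a high-copy ColE1/pUC-type origin and an ampicillin resistance gene (β-lactamase with its own promoter). The viral portion has a CMV enhancer/promoter fused to a truncated 5' LTR, an arrangement that typically drives genomic RNA transcription in packaging cells without Tat. This is followed by the Ψ packaging signal with a partial gag fragment, the Rev response element for Rev-dependent nuclear export, and the cPPT/CTS element that aids nuclear import of the reverse-transcribed genome. The 3' end carries a region annotated as nef sequence adjoining a truncated LTR.

The payload sits between the cPPT and the 3' LTR. A TRE-Tight promoter (seven tet operators upstream of a minimal CMV promoter) drives the E. coli xthA gene, which encodes exonuclease III, the major bacterial AP endonuclease that also has 3'-5' exonuclease activity. It is fused at its N-terminus to a fragment of human ornithine transcarbamylase, which presumably supplies the mitochondrial targeting presequence described in the catalogue purpose. The catalogue also lists an N-terminal Myc tag, although the feature table does not annotate it separately. Downstream, an SV40 enhancer/early promoter drives puromycin N-acetyltransferase for selection of transduced cells. No tetracycline transactivator is annotated on this plasmid, so induction would require one supplied separately. The construct is intended for doxycycline-regulated delivery of exonuclease III to mitochondria, and the associated publication concerns mitochondrial DNA degradation in response to persistent damage.
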