Features (pLannotate 1.2.2; 22 found; start..end, strand, type, name):
     35..87      -  misc_feature   bom (fragment): basis of mobility region from pBR322
    326..629     +  enhancer       CMV enhancer: human cytomegalovirus immediate early enhancer
    630..822     +  promoter       CMV promoter (fragment): human cytomegalovirus (CMV) immediate early promoter
    821..988     +  LTR            5' LTR (truncated) (fragment): truncated 5' long terminal repeat (LTR) from HIV-1
   1035..1160    +  misc_feature   HIV-1 Ψ: packaging signal of human immunodeficiency virus type 1
   1144..1480    +  CDS            HIV-1 gag (fragment): gag protein from human immunodeficiency virus 1; gag
   1657..1890    +  misc_feature   RRE: The Rev response element (RRE) of HIV-1 allows for Rev-dependent mRNA export from the nucleus to the cytoplasm.
   2267..2367    +  CDS            Rev (fragment): human immunodeficiency virus 1 (HIV-1) Rev protein; rev; enhances nuclear export of unspliced and incompletely spliced viral mRNAs
   2413..2530    +  misc_feature   cPPT/CTS: central polypurine tract and central termination sequence of HIV-1
   2618..2647    +  misc_feature   MCS (fragment): pBluescript multiple cloning site
   2645..2959    +  promoter       tight TRE promoter: Tet-responsive promoter PTight, consisting of seven tet operator sequences followed by the minimal CMV promoter
   2977..3102    +  CDS            OTC (fragment): OTC_HUMAN - Experimental evidence at protein level: Swiss-Prot protein existence level 1. Catalyzes the second step of the urea cycle, the condensation of carbamoyl phosphate with L-ornithine to form L-citrulline (PubMed:6372096, PubMed:8112735, PubMed:2556444). The urea cycle ensures the detoxification of ammonia by converting it to urea for excretion (PubMed:2556444). From Homo sapiens (Human).
   3109..3909    +  CDS            xthA (sequence withheld): EX3_ECOLI - Also known as xth. Experimental evidence at protein level: Swiss-Prot protein existence level 1. Major apurinic-apyrimidinic endonuclease of E.coli. It removes the damaged DNA at cytosines and guanines by cleaving on the 3'-side of the AP site by a beta-elimination reaction. It exhibits 3'- 5'-exonuclease, 3'-phosphomonoesterase, 3'-repair diesterase and ribonuclease H activities. From Escherichia coli (strain K12).
   3913..3955    +  misc_feature   MCS (fragment): pBluescript multiple cloning site
   3959..3977    -  misc_feature   MCS (fragment): pBluescript multiple cloning site
   3991..4320    +  promoter       SV40 promoter: SV40 enhancer and early promoter
   4334..4933    +  CDS            PuroR: puromycin N-acetyltransferase; pac from Streptomyces alboniger; confers resistance to puromycin
   4948..5544    +  CDS            nef: NEF_HV1LA - Experimental evidence at protein level: Swiss-Prot protein existence level 1. Extracellular Nef protein targets CD4(+) T-lymphocytes for apoptosis by interacting with CXCR4 surface receptors. From Human immunodeficiency virus type 1 group M subtype B (isolate Lai) (HIV-1).
   5551..5731    +  LTR            5' LTR (truncated): truncated 5' long terminal repeat (LTR) from HIV-1
   5793..6381    -  rep_origin     ori: high-copy-number ColE1/pMB1/pBR322/pUC origin of replication
   6552..7412    -  CDS            AmpR: β-lactamase; bla; confers resistance to ampicillin, carbenicillin, and related antibiotics
   7413..7517    -  promoter       AmpR promoter: bla
>Addgene plasmid #46884 | pMA2775 | depositor full sequence | sequence record 66431 | pMA2775 sequence 7545 bps
GTCGATCGACGGATCGGGAGATCTCCCGATCCCCTATGGTGCACTCTCAGTACAATCTGCTCTGATGCCG
CATAGTTAAGCCAGTATCTGCTCCCTGCTTGTGTGTTGGAGGTCGCTGAGTAGTGCGCGAGCAAAATTTA
AGCTACAACAAGGCAAGGCTTGACCGACAATTGCATGAAGAATCTGCTTAGGGTTAGGCGTTTTGCGCTG
CTTCGCGATGTACGGGCCAGATATACGCGCGCGTTGACATTGATTATTGACTAGCTAGTTATTAATAGTA
ATCAATTACGGGGTCATTAGTTCATAGCCCATATATGGAGTTCCGCGTTACATAACTTACGGTAAATGGC
CCGCCTGGCTGACCGCCCAACGACCCCCGCCCATTGACGTCAATAATGACGTATGTTCCCATAGTAACGC
CAATAGGGACTTTCCATTGACGTCAATGGGTGGAGTATTTACGGTAAACTGCCCACTTGGCAGTACATCA
AGTGTATCATATGCCAAGTACGCCCCCTATTGACGTCAATGACGGTAAATGGCCCGCCTGGCATTATGCC
CAGTACATGACCTTATGGGACTTTCCTACTTGGCAGTACATCTACGTATTAGTCATCGCTATTACCATGG
TGATGCGGTTTTGGCAGTACATCAATGGGCGTGGATAGCGGTTTGACTCACGGGGATTTCCAAGTCTCCA
CCCCATTGACGTCAATGGGAGTTTGTTTTGGCACCAAAATCAACGGGACTTTCCAAAATGTCGTAACAAC
TCCGCCCCATTGACGCAAATGGGCGGTAGGCGTGTACGGTGGGAGGTCTATAGACCAGATCTGAGCCTGG
GAGCTCTCTGGCTAACTAGGGAACCCACTGCTTAAGCCTCAATAAAGCTTGCCTTGAGTGCTTCAAGTAG
TGTGTGCCCGTCTGTTGTGTGACTCTGGTAACTAGAGATCCCTCAGACCCTTTTAGTCAGTGTGGAAAAT
CTCTAGCAGTGGCGCCCGAACAGGGACTTGAAAGCGAAAGGGAAACCAGAGGAGCTCTCTCGACGCAGGA
CTCGGCTTGCTGAAGCGCGCACGGCAAGAGGCGAGGGGCGGCGACTGGTGAGTACGCCAAAAATTTTGAC
TAGCGGAGGCTAGAAGGAGAGAGATGGGTGCGAGAGCGTCAGTATTAAGCGGGGGAGAATTAGATCGCGA
TGGGAAAAAATTCGGTTAAGGCCAGGGGGAAAGAAAAAATATAAATAAACATATAGTATGGGCAAGCAGG
GAGCTAGAACGATTCGCAGTTAATCCTGGCCTGTTAGAAACATCAGAAGGCTGTAGACAAATACTGGGAC
AGCTACAACCATCCCTTCAGACAGGATCAGAAGAACTTAGATCATTATATAATACAGTAGCAACCCTCTA
TTGTGTGCATCAAAGGATAGAGATAAAAGACACCAAGGAAGCTTTAGACAAGATAGAGGAAGAGCAAAAC
AAAAGTAAGACCACCGCACAGCAAGCGGCCGGCCGCGCTGATCTTCAGACCTGGAGGAGGAGATATGAGG
GACAATTGGAGAAGTGAATTATATAAATATAAAGTAGTAAAAATTGAACCATTAGGAGTAGCACCCACCA
AGGCAAAGAGAAGAGTGGTGCAGAGAGAAAAAAGAGCAGTGGGAATAGGAGCTTTGTTCCTTGGGTTCTT
GGGAGCAGCAGGAAGCACTATGGGCGCAGCGTCAATGACGCTGACGGTACAGGCCAGACAATTATTGTCT
GGTATAGTGCAGCAGCAGAACAATTTGCTGAGGGCTATTGAGGCGCAACAGCATCTGTTGCAACTCACAG
TCTGGGGCATCAAGCAGCTCCAGGCAAGAATCCTGGCTGTGGAAAGATACCTAAAGGATCAACAGCTCCT
GGGGATTTGGGGTTGCTCTGGAAAACTCATTTGCACCACTGCTGTGCCTTGGAATGCTAGTTGGAGTAAT
AAATCTCTGGAACAGATTTGGAATCACACGACCTGGATGGAGTGGGACAGAGAAATTAACAATTACACAA
GCTTAATACACTCCTTAATTGAAGAATCGCAAAACCAGCAAGAAAAGAATGAACAAGAATTATTGGAATT
AGATAAATGGGCAAGTTTGTGGAATTGGTTTAACATAACAAATTGGCTGTGGTATATAAAATTATTCATA
ATGATAGTAGGAGGCTTGGTAGGTTTAAGAATAGTTTTTGCTGTACTTTCTATAGTGAATAGAGTTAGGC
AGGGATATTCACCATTATCGTTTCAGACCCACCTCCCAACCCCGAGGGGACCCGACAGGCCCGAAGGAAT
AGAAGAAGAAGGTGGAGAGAGAGACAGAGACAGATCCATTCGATTAGTGAACGGATCGGCACTGCGTGCG
CCAATTCGACAAATGGCAGTATTCATCCACAATTTTAAAAGAAAAGGGGGGATTGGGGGGTACAGTGCAG
GGGAAAGAATAGTAGACATAATAGCAACAGACATACAAACTAAAGAATTACAAAAACAAATTACAAAAAT
TCAAAATTTTCGGGTTTATTACAGGGACAGCAGAGATCCAGTTTGGTTAGTACCGGGCCGGCCCGCTCTA
GCTAGACGTATTACCGCCAGATCCCCCATCAAGCTTATCGATACCGTCGACCTCGAGTTTACTCCCTATC
AGTGATAGAGAACGTATGTCGAGTTTACTCCCTATCAGTGATAGAGAACGATGTCGAGTTTACTCCCTAT
CAGTGATAGAGAACGTATGTCGAGTTTACTCCCTATCAGTGATAGAGAACGTATGTCGAGTTTACTCCCT
ATCAGTGATAGAGAACGTATGTCGAGTTTATCCCTATCAGTGATAGAGAACGTATGTCGAGTTTACTCCC
TATCAGTGATAGAGAACGTATGTCGAGGTAGGCGTGTACGGTGGGAGGCCTATATAAGCAGAGCTCGTTT
AGTGAACCGTCAGATCGCCTGGAGAATTCCGCCACCATGCTGTTTAATCTGAGGATTCTGTTAAACAATG
CAGCTTTTAGAAATGGTCACAACTTCATGGTTCGAAATTTTCGGTGTGGACAACCACTACAAGAGCAGAA
ACTCATCAGCGAGGAGGACCTGGGATCC
[801 nt withheld, positions 3109-3909]
TGAGCGGCCGCTCTAGAACTAGTGGATCCCCCGGGCTGCAGGAATTGATGGCCGCCACCGCGGTGGAGGA
CCCTGTGGAATGTGTGTCAGTTAGGGTGTGGAAAGTCCCCAGGCTCCCCAGCAGGCAGAAGTATGCAAAG
CATGCATCTCAATTAGTCAGCAACCAGGTGTGGAAAGTCCCCAGGCTCCCCAGCAGGCAGAAGTATGCAA
AGCATGCATCTCAATTAGTCAGCAACCATAGTCCCGCCCCTAACTCCGCCCATCCCGCCCCTAACTCCGC
CCAGTTCCGCCCATTCTCCGCCCCATGGCTGACTAATTTTTTTTATTTATGCAGAGGCCGAGGCCGCCTC
GGCCTCTGAGCTATTCCAGAAGTAGTGAGGAGGCTTTTTTGGAGGCCTAGGCTTTTGCAAAAAGCTAGCT
TACCATGACCGAGTACAAGCCCACGGTGCGCCTCGCCACCCGCGACGACGTCCCCAGGGCCGTACGCACC
CTCGCCGCCGCGTTCGCCGACTACCCCGCCACGCGCCACACCGTCGATCCGGACCGCCACATCGAGCGGG
TCACCGAGCTGCAAGAACTCTTCCTCACGCGCGTCGGGCTCGACATCGGCAAGGTGTGGGTCGCGGACGA
CGGCGCCGCGGTGGCGGTCTGGACCACGCCGGAGAGCGTCGAAGCGGGGGCGGTGTTCGCCGAGATCGGC
CCGCGCATGGCCGAGTTGAGCGGTTCCCGGCTGGCCGCGCAGCAACAGATGGAAGGCCTCCTGGCGCCGC
ACCGGCCCAAGGAGCCCGCGTGGTTCCTGGCCACCGTCGGCGTCTCGCCCGACCACCAGGGCAAGGGTCT
GGGCAGCGCCGTCGTGCTCCCCGGAGTGGAGGCGGCCGAGCGCGCCGGGGTGCCCGCCTTCCTGGAGACC
TCCGCGCCCCGCAACCTCCCCTTCTACGAGCGGCTCGGCTTCACCGTCACCGCCGACGTCGAGGTGCCCG
AAGGACCGCGCACCTGGTGCATGACCCGCAAGCCCGGTGCCTGACGCCCGCCCCACGACCCGCAGCGCCC
GACCGAAAGGAGCGCACGACCCCATGCATCGATCAATTCGATGGGGGATCAATTCGATTAAGTCGAGGGT
CGATCGACCTCGATCGAGACCTAGAAAAACATGGAGCAATCACAAGTAGCAATACAGCAGCTACCAATGC
TGATTGTGCCTGGCTAGAAGCACAAGAGGAGGAGGAGGTGGGTTTTCCAGTCACACCTCAGGTACCTTTA
AGACCAATGACTTACAAGGCAGCTGTAGATCTTAGCCACTTTTTAAAAGAAAAGGGGGGACTGGAAGGGC
TAATTCACTCCCAACGAAGACAAGATATCCTTGATCTGTGGATCTACCACACACAAGGCTACTTCCCTGA
TTGGCAGAACTACACACCAGGGCCAGGGATCAGATATCCACTGACCTTTGGATGGTGCTACAAGCTAGTA
CCAGTTGAGCAAGAGAAGGTAGAAGAAGCCAATGAAGGAGAGAACACCCGCTTGTTACACCCTGTGAGCC
TGCATGGGATGGATGACCCGGAGAGAGAAGTATTAGAGTGGAGGTTTGACAGCCGCCTAGCATTTCATCA
CATGGCCCGAGAGCTGCATCCGGACTGTACTGGGTCTCTCTGGTTAGACCAGATCTGAGCCTGGGAGCTC
TCTGGCTAACTAGGGAACCCACTGCTTAAGCCTCAATAAAGCTTGCCTTGAGTGCTTCAAGTAGTGTGTG
CCCGTCTGTTGTGTGACTCTGGTAACTAGAGATCCCTCAGACCCTTTTAGTCAGTGTGGAAAATCTCTAG
CAGCATGTGAGCAAAAGGCCAGCAAAAGGCCAGGAACCGTAAAAAGGCCGCGTTGCTGGCGTTTTTCCAT
AGGCTCCGCCCCCCTGACGAGCATCACAAAAATCGACGCTCAAGTCAGAGGTGGCGAAACCCGACAGGAC
TATAAAGATACCAGGCGTTTCCCCCTGGAAGCTCCCTCGTGCGCTCTCCTGTTCCGACCCTGCCGCTTAC
CGGATACCTGTCCGCCTTTCTCCCTTCGGGAAGCGTGGCGCTTTCTCATAGCTCACGCTGTAGGTATCTC
AGTTCGGTGTAGGTCGTTCGCTCCAAGCTGGGCTGTGTGCACGAACCCCCCGTTCAGCCCGACCGCTGCG
CCTTATCCGGTAACTATCGTCTTGAGTCCAACCCGGTAAGACACGACTTATCGCCACTGGCAGCAGCCAC
TGGTAACAGGATTAGCAGAGCGAGGTATGTAGGCGGTGCTACAGAGTTCTTGAAGTGGTGGCCTAACTAC
GGCTACACTAGAAGAACAGTATTTGGTATCTGCGCTCTGCTGAAGCCAGTTACCTTCGGAAAAAGAGTTG
GTAGCTCTTGATCCGGCAAACAAACCACCGCTGGTAGCGGTGGTTTTTTTGTTTGCAAGCAGCAGATTAC
GCGCAGAAAAAAAGGATCTCAAGAAGATCCTTTGATCTTTTCTACGGGGTCTGACGCTCAGTGGAACGAA
AACTCACGTTAAGGGATTTTGGTCATGAGATTATCAAAAAGGATCTTCACCTAGATCCTTTTAAATTAAA
AATGAAGTTTTAAATCAATCTAAAGTATATATGAGTAAACTTGGTCTGACAGTTACCAATGCTTAATCAG
TGAGGCACCTATCTCAGCGATCTGTCTATTTCGTTCATCCATAGTTGCCTGACTCCCCGTCGTGTAGATA
ACTACGATACGGGAGGGCTTACCATCTGGCCCCAGTGCTGCAATGATACCGCGAGACCCACGCTCACCGG
CTCCAGATTTATCAGCAATAAACCAGCCAGCCGGAAGGGCCGAGCGCAGAAGTGGTCCTGCAACTTTATC
CGCCTCCATCCAGTCTATTAATTGTTGCCGGGAAGCTAGAGTAAGTAGTTCGCCAGTTAATAGTTTGCGC
AACGTTGTTGCCATTGCTACAGGCATCGTGGTGTCACGCTCGTCGTTTGGTATGGCTTCATTCAGCTCCG
GTTCCCAACGATCAAGGCGAGTTACATGATCCCCCATGTTGTGCAAAAAAGCGGTTAGCTCCTTCGGTCC
TCCGATCGTTGTCAGAAGTAAGTTGGCCGCAGTGTTATCACTCATGGTTATGGCAGCACTGCATAATTCT
CTTACTGTCATGCCATCCGTAAGATGCTTTTCTGTGACTGGTGAGTACTCAACCAAGTCATTCTGAGAAT
AGTGTATGCGGCGACCGAGTTGCTCTTGCCCGGCGTCAATACGGGATAATACCGCGCCACATAGCAGAAC
TTTAAAAGTGCTCATCATTGGAAAACGTTCTTCGGGGCGAAAACTCTCAAGGATCTTACCGCTGTTGAGA
TCCAGTTCGATGTAACCCACTCGTGCACCCAACTGATCTTCAGCATCTTTTACTTTCACCAGCGTTTCTG
GGTGAGCAAAAACAGGAAGGCAAAATGCCGCAAAAAAGGGAATAAGGGCGACACGGAAATGTTGAATACT
CATACTCTTCCTTTTTCAATATTATTGAAGCATTTATCAGGGTTATTGTCTCATGAGCGGATACATATTT
GAATGTATTTAGAAAAATAAACAAATAGGGGTTCCGCGCACATTTCCCCGAAAAGTGCCACCTGAC
