>Addgene plasmid #46884 | pMA2775 | addgene partial sequence | sequence record 68761 | pCEP_fwd
TGCTGTTTAATCTGAGGATTCTGTTAAACAATGCAGCTTTTAGAAATGGTCACAACTTCATGGTTCGAAA
TTTTCGGTGTGGACAACCACTACAAGAGCAGAAACTCATCAGCGAGGAGGACCTGGGATCC
[571 nt withheld, positions 132-702]
